Addgene plasmid #75127: pcDNA3-N-Flag-NLRP3
Purpose: Expresses N-terminal Flag-tagged NLRP3 in mammalian cells
Depositing lab: Bruce Beutler. Depositing organization: University of Texas Southwestern Medical Center. Publication: NLRP3 activation and mitosis are mutually exclusive events coordinated by NEK7, a new inflammasome component. Shi H, Wang Y, Li X, Zhan X, Tang M, Fina M, Su L, Pratt D, Bu CH, Hildebrand S, Lyon S, Scott L, Quan J, Sun Q, Russell J, Arnett S, Jurek P, Chen D, Kravchenko VV, Mathison JC, Moresco EM, Monson NL, Ulevitch RJ, Beutler B. Nat Immunol. 2016 Mar;17(3):250-8. doi: 10.1038/ni.3333. Epub 2015 Dec 7. PubMed 26642356.
Backbone
  Vector backbone: pcDNA3
  Backbone size w/o insert (bp): 5446
  Total vector size (bp): 8548
  Vector type: Mammalian Expression
  Selectable markers: Neomycin (select with G418)
Growth in bacteria
  Bacterial resistance: Ampicillin, 100 μg/mL
  Growth temperature: 37°C
  Growth strain: DH5alpha
  Copy number: Unknown
Gene/Insert
  Gene/Insert name: NLR family, pyrin domain containing 3 (alt name: Nlrp3)
  Species: M. musculus (mouse)
  Insert size (bp): 3102
  GenBank ID: NM_145827
  Entrez Gene: Nlrp3 (a.k.a. AGTAVPRL, AII/AVP, Cias1, FCAS, FCU, MWS, Mmig1, NALP3, Pypaf1)
  Promoter: CMV
  Tag / fusion protein: Flag (N terminal on insert)
  Cloning method: Unknown
  Sequencing primers: 5′ CMV-F
Terms and licenses: Academic/Nonprofit Terms; Industry Terms: Not Available to Industry
How to cite: pcDNA3-N-Flag-NLRP3 was a gift from Bruce Beutler (Addgene plasmid # 75127 ; http://n2t.net/addgene:75127 ; RRID:Addgene_75127)
