[The description below was written by a language model from this plasmid's Addgene catalogue record and pLannotate feature annotations shown in this document.]
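Description:
pcDNA3-N-Flag-NLRP3 is a mammalian expression plasmid built on the pcDNA3 backbone, carrying the mouse Nlrp3 coding sequence (about 3.1 kb) in a construct of roughly 8.5 kb. It is maintained in E. coli through a high-copy ColE1/pUC-type origin and an ampicillin resistance gene (β-lactamase under its own promoter). An f1 origin is also present. For selection in mammalian cells, an SV40 early promoter drives the neomycin phosphotransferase gene, terminated by an SV40 polyadenylation signal, which allows G418 selection of stable transfectants.

The expression cassette uses the human cytomegalovirus immediate-early enhancer and promoter to drive strong constitutive transcription, with the bovine growth hormone polyadenylation signal downstream of the insert. A short Flag epitope lies just upstream of the Nlrp3 open reading frame. The annotation software scores it as a fragment of 3xFLAG, but its length and the catalogue entry are consistent with a single N-terminal Flag tag. T7 and SP6 phage promoters flank the insert, as is standard for pcDNA3, and can serve for in vitro transcription or as sequencing priming sites. Several small annotated fragments (a truncated HIV-1 LTR, ble, lacI, lac promoter and operator, bom) are short matches in backbone sequence rather than functional parts of the design.

NLRP3 is the sensor component of the NLRP3 inflammasome, which assembles with PYCARD and caspase-1 to promote IL-1β and IL-18 maturation. The plasmid expresses epitope-tagged NLRP3 in transfected mammalian cells, so the protein can be detected or immunoprecipitated with anti-Flag antibodies. It was deposited with a study of NEK7 as an inflammasome component.
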