Features (pLannotate 1.2.2; 22 found; start..end, strand, type, name):
     28..80      -  misc_feature   bom (fragment): basis of mobility region from pBR322
    235..614     +  enhancer       CMV enhancer: human cytomegalovirus immediate early enhancer
    615..818     +  promoter       CMV promoter: human cytomegalovirus (CMV) immediate early promoter
    814..847     +  LTR            5' LTR (truncated) (fragment): truncated 5' long terminal repeat (LTR) from HIV-1
    863..881     +  promoter       T7 promoter: promoter for bacteriophage T7 RNA polymerase
    921..945     +  CDS            3xFLAG (fragment): three tandem FLAG® epitope tags
    961..4059    +  CDS            Nlrp3: NLRP3_MOUSE - Also known as Cias1, Mmig1, Nalp3, Pypaf1. Experimental evidence at protein level: Swiss-Prot protein existence level 1. As the sensor component of the NLRP3 inflammasome, plays a crucial role in innate immunity and inflammation. In response to pathogens and other damage-associated signals, initiates the formation of the inflammasome polymeric complex, made of NLRP3, PYCARD and CASP1 (or possibly CASP4/CASP11). Recruitment of proCASP1 to the inflammasome promotes its activation and CASP1-catalyzed IL1B and IL18 maturation and secretion in the extracellular milieu (PubMed:28847925
   4090..4108    -  promoter       SP6 promoter: promoter for bacteriophage SP6 RNA polymerase
   4134..4358    +  polyA_signal   bGH poly(A) signal: bovine growth hormone polyadenylation signal
   4362..4383    +  promoter       SV40 promoter (fragment): SV40 enhancer and early promoter
   4404..4832    +  rep_origin     f1 ori (sequence partly withheld): f1 bacteriophage origin of replication; arrow indicates direction of (+) strand synthesis
   4846..5175    +  promoter       SV40 promoter: SV40 enhancer and early promoter
   5242..6033    +  CDS            neo: KKA2_KLEPN - Also known as kan, nptII. Experimental evidence at protein level: Swiss-Prot protein existence level 1. Resistance to kanamycin, neomycin, paromomycin, ribostamycin, butirosin and gentamicin B. From Klebsiella pneumoniae.
   6057..6215    +  CDS            ble (fragment): BLE_KLEPN - Experimental evidence at protein level: Swiss-Prot protein existence level 1. Binding protein with a strong affinity to the bleomycin family of antibiotics. Binds to CL990; an antimitotic-antibiotic compound. From Klebsiella pneumoniae.
   6210..6331    +  polyA_signal   SV40 poly(A) signal: SV40 polyadenylation signal
   6404..6420    -  protein_bind   lac operator: The lac repressor binds to the lac operator to inhibit transcription in E. coli. This inhibition can be relieved by adding lactose or isopropyl-β-D-thiogalactopyranoside (IPTG). lac repressor encoded by lacI
   6428..6458    -  promoter       lac promoter: promoter for the E. coli lac operon
   6473..6494    -  protein_bind   CAP binding site: CAP binding activates transcription in the presence of cAMP. E. coli catabolite activator protein
   6507..6599    -  CDS            lacI (fragment): lac repressor; lacI; The lac repressor binds to the lac operator to inhibit transcription in E. coli. This inhibition can be relieved by adding lactose or isopropyl-β-D-thiogalactopyranoside (IPTG).
   6782..7370    -  rep_origin     ori: high-copy-number ColE1/pMB1/pBR322/pUC origin of replication
   7541..8401    -  CDS            AmpR: β-lactamase; bla; confers resistance to ampicillin, carbenicillin, and related antibiotics
   8402..8506    -  promoter       AmpR promoter: bla
>Addgene plasmid #75127 | pcDNA3-N-Flag-NLRP3 | addgene full sequence | sequence record 322438 | Addgene NGS Result
GACGGATCGGGAGATCTCCCGATCCCCTATGGTGCACTCTCAGTACAATCTGCTCTGATGCCGCATAGTT
AAGCCAGTATCTGCTCCCTGCTTGTGTGTTGGAGGTCGCTGAGTAGTGCGCGAGCAAAATTTAAGCTACA
ACAAGGCAAGGCTTGACCGACAATTGCATGAAGAATCTGCTTAGGGTTAGGCGTTTTGCGCTGCTTCGCG
ATGTACGGGCCAGATATACGCGTTGACATTGATTATTGACTAGTTATTAATAGTAATCAATTACGGGGTC
ATTAGTTCATAGCCCATATATGGAGTTCCGCGTTACATAACTTACGGTAAATGGCCCGCCTGGCTGACCG
CCCAACGACCCCCGCCCATTGACGTCAATAATGACGTATGTTCCCATAGTAACGCCAATAGGGACTTTCC
ATTGACGTCAATGGGTGGAGTATTTACGGTAAACTGCCCACTTGGCAGTACATCAAGTGTATCATATGCC
AAGTACGCCCCCTATTGACGTCAATGACGGTAAATGGCCCGCCTGGCATTATGCCCAGTACATGACCTTA
TGGGACTTTCCTACTTGGCAGTACATCTACGTATTAGTCATCGCTATTACCATGGTGATGCGGTTTTGGC
AGTACATCAATGGGCGTGGATAGCGGTTTGACTCACGGGGATTTCCAAGTCTCCACCCCATTGACGTCAA
TGGGAGTTTGTTTTGGCACCAAAATCAACGGGACTTTCCAAAATGTCGTAACAACTCCGCCCCATTGACG
CAAATGGGCGGTAGGCGTGTACGGTGGGAGGTCTATATAAGCAGAGCTCTCTGGCTAACTAGAGAACCCA
CTGCTTACTGGCTTATCGAAATTAATACGACTCACTATAGGGAGACCCAAGCTTGGTACCGAGCTCGGAT
CGCCCACCATGGACTACAAAGACGATGACGATAAAATCGATATCGAATTCATGACGAGTGTCCGTTGCAA
GCTGGCTCAGTATCTAGAGGACCTTGAAGATGTGGACCTCAAGAAATTCAAAATGCATTTGGAAGATTAC
CCGCCCGAGAAAGGCTGTATCCCAGTCCCCAGGGGCCAGATGGAGAAGGCAGATCACTTGGATCTAGCCA
CACTCATGATTGACTTCAATGGTGAGGAGAAGGCCTGGGCCATGGCTGTGTGGATCTTTGCTGCGATCAA
CAGGCGAGACCTCTGGGAAAAAGCTAAGAAGGACCAGCCAGAGTGGAATGACACGTGTACATCACATTCC
TCTATGGTATGCCAGGAGGACAGCCTTGAAGAAGAGTGGATGGGTTTGCTGGGATATCTCTCCCGCATCT
CCATTTGTAAAAAGAAGAAAGATTACTGTAAGATGTACAGACGACATGTGAGAAGCAGGTTCTACTCTAT
CAAGGACAGGAACGCGCGTCTAGGTGAGAGTGTGGACCTCAACAGTCGCTACACGCAGCTCCAACTGGTC
AAGGAGCATCCAAGCAAGCAGGAGCGGGAGCATGAACTCCTGACCATCGGCCGGACTAAAATGCGGGACA
GCCCCATGAGTTCCCTTAAGCTGGAGCTGCTGTTTGAGCCCGAGGACGGGCACTCGGAGCCTGTGCACAC
AGTGGTGTTCCAGGGAGCAGCAGGCATCGGGAAAACCATCCTAGCCAGGAAGATTATGTTGGACTGGGCA
CTGGGAAAGCTCTTCAAAGACAAATTTGACTATTTGTTCTTTATCCACTGCCGAGAGGTGAGCCTCAGGA
CGCCAAGGAGTCTAGCAGACCTGATTGTCAGCTGCTGGCCTGACCCAAACCCACCAGTGTGCAAGATCCT
GCGCAAGCCTTCCAGGATCCTCTTCCTCATGGATGGCTTTGATGAGCTACAAGGGGCCTTTGACGAGCAC
ATTGGGGAGGTCTGCACAGACTGGCAAAAGGCTGTGCGGGGAGACATTCTGCTAAGCAGCCTCATCCGAA
AGAAACTGCTGCCCAAGGCCTCTCTGCTCATAACGACGAGGCCGGTAGCCTTGGAGAAACTGCAGCATCT
CCTGGACCACCCCCGCCATGTGGAGATCCTAGGTTTCTCTGAGGCCAAAAGGAAGGAGTATTTCTTTAAG
TATTTCTCCAACGAGCTGCAGGCCCGGGAGGCCTTCAGGCTGATCCAAGAGAATGAGGTCCTCTTTACCA
TGTGCTTCATCCCCCTGGTCTGCTGGATTGTGTGCACGGGGCTAAAGCAACAGATGGAGACCGGGAAGAG
CCTGGCCCAGACCTCCAAGACCACTACGGCCGTCTACGTCTTCTTCCTTTCCAGCCTGCTGCAATCCCGG
GGGGGCATTGAGGAGCATCTCTTCTCTGACTACCTACAGGGGCTCTGTTCACTGGCTGCGGATGGAATTT
GGAACCAGAAAATCCTATTTGAGGAGTGTGATCTGCGGAAGCACGGCCTGCAGAAGACTGACGTCTCCGC
TTTCCTGAGGATGAACGTGTTCCAGAAGGAAGTGGACTGCGAGAGATTCTACAGCTTCAGCCACATGACT
TTCCAGGAGTTCTTCGCTGCTATGTACTATTTGCTGGAAGAGGAGGCAGAGGGGGAGACCGTGAGGAAAG
GACCAGGAGGTTGTTCAGATCTTCTGAACCGAGACGTGAAGGTCCTACTAGAAAATTACGGCAAGTTTGA
AAAAGGCTATCTGATTTTTGTTGTCCGATTCCTCTTTGGCCTTGTAAACCAGGAGAGAACCTCTTATTTG
GAGAAGAAACTAAGTTGCAAGATCTCTCAGCAAGTCAGACTGGAACTACTGAAGTGGATTGAAGTGAAAG
CCAAGGCCAAGAAGCTGCAGTGGCAGCCCAGCCAACTGGAACTGTTCTACTGCCTGTACGAGATGCAGGA
GGAAGACTTTGTGCAGAGTGCCATGGACCACTTTCCCAAAATTGAGATCAACCTCTCTACCAGAATGGAC
CACGTGGTTTCCTCCTTTTGTATTAAGAACTGTCATAGGGTCAAAACGCTTTCCCTGGGTTTTTTTCACA
ACTCGCCCAAGGAGGAAGAAGAAGAGAGGAGAGGAGGTCGACCCTTGGACCAGGTTCAGTGTGTTTTCCC
AGACACTCATGTTGCCTGTTCTTCCAGACTGGTGAACTGCTGCCTCACTTCTAGCTTCTGCCGTGGTCTC
TTCTCAAGTCTAAGCACCAACCGGAGCCTCACTGAACTGGACCTCAGTGACAATACTCTGGGAGACCCGG
GCATGAGGGTGCTGTGTGAGGCACTCCAGCACCCAGGCTGTAACATTCAGAGACTGTGGTTGGGGCGCTG
CGGACTGTCCCATCAATGCTGCTTCGACATCTCCTCTGTCCTGAGCAGCAGCCAGAAGCTGGTGGAGCTG
GACCTCAGTGACAATGCCCTGGGGGACTTTGGAATCAGATTGCTGTGTGTGGGACTGAAGCACCTGCTCT
GCAACCTCCAGAAACTGTGGTTGGTGAGCTGCTGTCTCACATCCGCGTGTTGTCAGGATCTCGCATTGGT
TCTGAGCTCCAACCATTCTCTGACCAGACTGTACATTGGAGAAAATGCCTTGGGAGACTCAGGAGTCCAA
GTTTTGTGTGAAAAGATGAAGGACCCACAGTGTAACTTGCAGAAGCTGGGGTTGGTGAATTCCGGCCTTA
CTTCAATCTGTTGTTCAGCTCTGACCTCTGTGCTCAAAACCAACCAGAACTTCACACACCTCTATCTACG
AAGCAATGCCCTTGGAGACACAGGACTCAGGCTCCTCTGTGAGGGGCTTCTGCACCCGGACTGTAAACTA
CAGATGCTGGAATTAGACAACTGCAGCCTCACCTCACACAGCTGCTGGAATCTCTCCACAATTCTGACCC
ACAACCACAGCCTTCGGAAGCTGAACCTGGGCAACAATGATCTTGGCGATCTGTGCGTGGTGACCCTCTG
TGAGGTGCTGAAACAGCAGGGCTGCCTCCTGCAGAGCCTACAGTTGGGTGAAATGTACTTAAATCGTGAA
ACAAAACGTGCCTTAGAAGCGCTCCAGGAAGAAAAGCCTGAGCTGACTATAGTCTTCGAGATTTCCTGGT
AGCTCGAGCATGCATCTAGAGGGCCCTATTCTATAGTGTCACCTAAATGCTAGAGCTCGCTGATCAGCCT
CGACTGTGCCTTCTAGTTGCCAGCCATCTGTTGTTTGCCCCTCCCCCGTGCCTTCCTTGACCCTGGAAGG
TGCCACTCCCACTGTCCTTTCCTAATAAAATGAGGAAATTGCATCGCATTGTCTGAGTAGGTGTCATTCT
ATTCTGGGGGGTGGGGTGGGGCAGGACAGCAAGGGGGAGGATTGGGAAGACAATAGCAGGCATGCTGGGG
ATGCGGTGGGCTCTATGGCTTCTGAGGCGGAAAGAACCAGCTGGGGCTCTAGGGGGTATCCCC
[124 nt withheld, positions 4404-4527]
C
[91 nt withheld, positions 4529-4619]
A
[49 nt withheld, positions 4621-4669]
CCTTTGACGTTGGAGTCCACGTTCTTT
[37 nt withheld, positions 4697-4733]
ACCCTATCTCGGTCTATTCTTTTGATTTATAAGGGATTTTGCCGATTTCGGCCTATTGGTTAAAAAATGA
GCTGATTTAACAAAAATTTAACGCGAATTAATTCTGTGGAATGTGTGTCAGTTAGGGTGTGGAAAGTCCC
CAGGCTCCCCAGCAGGCAGAAGTATGCAAAGCATGCATCTCAATTAGTCAGCAACCAGGTGTGGAAAGTC
CCCAGGCTCCCCAGCAGGCAGAAGTATGCAAAGCATGCATCTCAATTAGTCAGCAACCATAGTCCCGCCC
CTAACTCCGCCCATCCCGCCCCTAACTCCGCCCAGTTCCGCCCATTCTCCGCCCCATGGCTGACTAATTT
TTTTTATTTATGCAGAGGCCGAGGCCGCCTCTGCCTCTGAGCTATTCCAGAAGTAGTGAGGAGGCTTTTT
TGGAGGCCTAGGCTTTTGCAAAAAGCTCCCGGGAGCTTGTATATCCATTTTCGGATCTGATCAAGAGACA
GGATGAGGATCGTTTCGCATGATTGAACAAGATGGATTGCACGCAGGTTCTCCGGCCGCTTGGGTGGAGA
GGCTATTCGGCTATGACTGGGCACAACAGACAATCGGCTGCTCTGATGCCGCCGTGTTCCGGCTGTCAGC
GCAGGGGCGCCCGGTTCTTTTTGTCAAGACCGACCTGTCCGGTGCCCTGAATGAACTGCAGGACGAGGCA
GCGCGGCTATCGTGGCTGGCCACGACGGGCGTTCCTTGCGCAGCTGTGCTCGACGTTGTCACTGAAGCGG
GAAGGGACTGGCTGCTATTGGGCGAAGTGCCGGGGCAGGATCTCCTGTCATCTCACCTTGCTCCTGCCGA
GAAAGTATCCATCATGGCTGATGCAATGCGGCGGCTGCATACGCTTGATCCGGCTACCTGCCCATTCGAC
CACCAAGCGAAACATCGCATCGAGCGAGCACGTACTCGGATGGAAGCCGGTCTTGTCGATCAGGATGATC
TGGACGAAGAGCATCAGGGGCTCGCGCCAGCCGAACTGTTCGCCAGGCTCAAGGCGCGCATGCCCGACGG
CGAGGATCTCGTCGTGACCCATGGCGATGCCTGCTTGCCGAATATCATGGTGGAAAATGGCCGCTTTTCT
GGATTCATCGACTGTGGCCGGCTGGGTGTGGCGGACCGCTATCAGGACATAGCGTTGGCTACCCGTGATA
TTGCTGAAGAGCTTGGCGGCGAATGGGCTGACCGCTTCCTCGTGCTTTACGGTATCGCCGCTCCCGATTC
GCAGCGCATCGCCTTCTATCGCCTTCTTGACGAGTTCTTCTGAGCGGGACTCTGGGGTTCGAAATGACCG
ACCAAGCGACGCCCAACCTGCCATCACGAGATTTCGATTCCACCGCCGCCTTCTATGAAAGGTTGGGCTT
CGGAATCGTTTTCCGGGACGCCGGCTGGATGATCCTCCAGCGCGGGGATCTCATGCTGGAGTTCTTCGCC
CACCCCAACTTGTTTATTGCAGCTTATAATGGTTACAAATAAAGCAATAGCATCACAAATTTCACAAATA
AAGCATTTTTTTCACTGCATTCTAGTTGTGGTTTGTCCAAACTCATCAATGTATCTTATCATGTCTGTAT
ACCGTCGACCTCTAGCTAGAGCTTGGCGTAATCATGGTCATAGCTGTTTCCTGTGTGAAATTGTTATCCG
CTCACAATTCCACACAACATACGAGCCGGAAGCATAAAGTGTAAAGCCTGGGGTGCCTAATGAGTGAGCT
AACTCACATTAATTGCGTTGCGCTCACTGCCCGCTTTCCAGTCGGGAAACCTGTCGTGCCAGCTGCATTA
ATGAATCGGCCAACGCGCGGGGAGAGGCGGTTTGCGTATTGGGCGCTCTTCCGCTTCCTCGCTCACTGAC
TCGCTGCGCTCGGTCGTTCGGCTGCGGCGAGCGGTATCAGCTCACTCAAAGGCGGTAATACGGTTATCCA
CAGAATCAGGGGATAACGCAGGAAAGAACATGTGAGCAAAAGGCCAGCAAAAGGCCAGGAACCGTAAAAA
GGCCGCGTTGCTGGCGTTTTTCCATAGGCTCCGCCCCCCTGACGAGCATCACAAAAATCGACGCTCAAGT
CAGAGGTGGCGAAACCCGACAGGACTATAAAGATACCAGGCGTTTCCCCCTGGAAGCTCCCTCGTGCGCT
CTCCTGTTCCGACCCTGCCGCTTACCGGATACCTGTCCGCCTTTCTCCCTTCGGGAAGCGTGGCGCTTTC
TCATAGCTCACGCTGTAGGTATCTCAGTTCGGTGTAGGTCGTTCGCTCCAAGCTGGGCTGTGTGCACGAA
CCCCCCGTTCAGCCCGACCGCTGCGCCTTATCCGGTAACTATCGTCTTGAGTCCAACCCGGTAAGACACG
ACTTATCGCCACTGGCAGCAGCCACTGGTAACAGGATTAGCAGAGCGAGGTATGTAGGCGGTGCTACAGA
GTTCTTGAAGTGGTGGCCTAACTACGGCTACACTAGAAGAACAGTATTTGGTATCTGCGCTCTGCTGAAG
CCAGTTACCTTCGGAAAAAGAGTTGGTAGCTCTTGATCCGGCAAACAAACCACCGCTGGTAGCGGTGGTT
TTTTTGTTTGCAAGCAGCAGATTACGCGCAGAAAAAAAGGATCTCAAGAAGATCCTTTGATCTTTTCTAC
GGGGTCTGACGCTCAGTGGAACGAAAACTCACGTTAAGGGATTTTGGTCATGAGATTATCAAAAAGGATC
TTCACCTAGATCCTTTTAAATTAAAAATGAAGTTTTAAATCAATCTAAAGTATATATGAGTAAACTTGGT
CTGACAGTTACCAATGCTTAATCAGTGAGGCACCTATCTCAGCGATCTGTCTATTTCGTTCATCCATAGT
TGCCTGACTCCCCGTCGTGTAGATAACTACGATACGGGAGGGCTTACCATCTGGCCCCAGTGCTGCAATG
ATACCGCGAGACCCACGCTCACCGGCTCCAGATTTATCAGCAATAAACCAGCCAGCCGGAAGGGCCGAGC
GCAGAAGTGGTCCTGCAACTTTATCCGCCTCCATCCAGTCTATTAATTGTTGCCGGGAAGCTAGAGTAAG
TAGTTCGCCAGTTAATAGTTTGCGCAACGTTGTTGCCATTGCTACAGGCATCGTGGTGTCACGCTCGTCG
TTTGGTATGGCTTCATTCAGCTCCGGTTCCCAACGATCAAGGCGAGTTACATGATCCCCCATGTTGTGCA
AAAAAGCGGTTAGCTCCTTCGGTCCTCCGATCGTTGTCAGAAGTAAGTTGGCCGCAGTGTTATCACTCAT
GGTTATGGCAGCACTGCATAATTCTCTTACTGTCATGCCATCCGTAAGATGCTTTTCTGTGACTGGTGAG
TACTCAACCAAGTCATTCTGAGAATAGTGTATGCGGCGACCGAGTTGCTCTTGCCCGGCGTCAATACGGG
ATAATACCGCGCCACATAGCAGAACTTTAAAAGTGCTCATCATTGGAAAACGTTCTTCGGGGCGAAAACT
CTCAAGGATCTTACCGCTGTTGAGATCCAGTTCGATGTAACCCACTCGTGCACCCAACTGATCTTCAGCA
TCTTTTACTTTCACCAGCGTTTCTGGGTGAGCAAAAACAGGAAGGCAAAATGCCGCAAAAAAGGGAATAA
GGGCGACACGGAAATGTTGAATACTCATACTCTTCCTTTTTCAATATTATTGAAGCATTTATCAGGGTTA
TTGTCTCATGAGCGGATACATATTTGAATGTATTTAGAAAAATAAACAAATAGGGGTTCCGCGCACATTT
CCCCGAAAAGTGCCACCTGACGTC
