>Addgene plasmid #75127 | pcDNA3-N-Flag-NLRP3 | addgene partial sequence | sequence record 146567 | CMV-F 5'-CGCAAATGGGCGGTAGGCGTG-3'
ACTAGAGAACCCACTGCTTACTGGCTTATCGAAATTAATACGACTCACTATAGGGAGACCCAAGCTTGGT
ACCGAGCTCGGATCGCCCACCATGGACTACAAAGACGATGACGATAAAATCGATATCGAATTCATGACGA
GTGTCCGTTGCAAGCTGGCTCAGTATCTAGAGGACCTTGAAGATGTGGACCTCAAGAAATTCAAAATGCA
TTTGGAAGATTACCCGCCCGAGAAAGGCTGTATCCCAGTCCCCAGGGGCCAGATGGAGAAGGCAGATCAC
TTGGATCTAGCCACACTCATGATTGACTTCAATGGTGAGGAGAAGGCCTGGGCCATGGCTGTGTGGATCT
TTGCTGCGATCAACAGGCGAGACCTCTGGGAAAAAGCTAAGAAGGACCAGCCAGAGTGGAATGACACGTG
TACATCACATTCCTCTATGGTATGCCAGGAGGACAGCCTTGAAGAAGAGTGGATGGGTTTGCTGGGATAT
CTCTCCCGCATCTCCATTTGTAAAAAGAAGAAAGATTACTGTAAGATGTACAGACGACATGTGAGAAGCA
GGTTCTACTCTATCAAGGACAGGAACGCGCGTCTAGGTGAGAGTGTGGACCTCAACAGTCGCTACACGCA
GCTCCAACTGGTCAAGGAGCATCCAAGCAAGCAGGAGCGGGAGCATGAACTCCTGACCATCGGCCGGACT
AAAATGCGGGACAGCCCCATGAGTTCCCTTAAGCTGGAGCTGCTGTTTGAGCCCGAGGACGGGCACTCGG
AGCCTGTGCACACAGTGGTGTTCCAGGGAGCAGCAGGCATCGGGAAAACCATCC
