>Addgene plasmid #75127 | pcDNA3-N-Flag-NLRP3 | addgene partial sequence | sequence record 147257 | BGH-rev 5'-TAGAAGGCACAGTCGAGG-3'
GCATGCTCGAGCTACCAGGAAATCTCGAAGACTATAGTCAGCTCAGGCTTTTCTTCCTGGAGCGCTTCTA
AGGCACGTTTTGTTTCACGATTTAAGTACATTTCACCCAACTGTAGGCTCTGCAGGAGGCAGCCCTGCTG
TTTCAGCACCTCACAGAGGGTCACCACGCACAGATCGCCAAGATCATTGTTGCCCAGGTTCAGCTTCCGA
AGGCTGTGGTTGTGGGTCAGAATTGTGGAGAGATTCCAGCAGCTGTGTGAGGTGAGGCTGCAGTTGTCTA
ATTCCAGCATCTGTAGTTTACAGTCCGGGTGCAGAAGCCCCTCACAGAGGAGCCTGAGTCCTGTGTCTCC
AAGGGCATTGCTTCGTAGATAGAGGTGTGTGAAGTTCTGGTTGGTTTTGAGCACAGAGGTCAGAGCTGAA
CAACAGATTGAAGTAAGGCCGGAATTCACCAACCCCAGCTTCTGCAAGTTACACTGTGGGTCCTTCATCT
TTTCACACAAAACTTGGACTCCTGAGTCTCCCAAGGCATTTTCTCCAATGTACAGTCTGGTCAGAGAATG
GTTGGAGCTCAGAACCAATGCGAGATCCTGACAACACGCGGATGTGAGACAGCAGCTCACCAACCACAGT
TTCTGGAGGTTGCAGAGCAGGTGCTTCAGTCCCACACACAGCAATCTGATTCCAAAGTCCCCCAGGGCAT
TGTCACTGAGGTCCAGCTCCACCAGCTTCTGGCTGCTGCTCAGGACAGAGGAGA
